Addgene plasmid #19397: pCM5.32
Depositing lab: Geraldine Seydoux. Depositing organization: Johns Hopkins University and School of Medicine. Publication: 3' UTRs are the primary regulators of gene expression in the C. elegans germline. Merritt C, Rasoloson D, Ko D, Seydoux G. Curr Biol. 2008 Oct 14;18(19):1476-82. doi: 10.1016/j.cub.2008.08.013. Epub 2008 Sep 25. PubMed 18818082.
Backbone
  Vector backbone: pDONRP2RP3
  Backbone size w/o insert (bp): 2641
  Vector type: Worm Expression
Growth in bacteria
  Bacterial resistance: Kanamycin, 50 μg/mL
  Growth temperature: 37°C
  Growth strain: DH5alpha
  Growth instructions: DH5alpha
  Copy number: Unknown
Gene/Insert
  Gene/Insert name: mes-2 3'utr in pDONRP2RP3
  Species: C. elegans (nematode)
  Insert size (bp): 194
  GenBank ID: AF011893
  Cloning method: Gateway Cloning; 5′ cloning site attP2R (destroyed during cloning); 3′ cloning site attP3 (destroyed during cloning)
  Sequencing primers: 5′ M13Forward
Terms and licenses: Academic/Nonprofit Terms; Industry Terms: Not Available to Industry
How to cite: pCM5.32 was a gift from Geraldine Seydoux (Addgene plasmid # 19397 ; http://n2t.net/addgene:19397 ; RRID:Addgene_19397)
