[The description below was written by a language model from this plasmid's Addgene catalogue record and pLannotate feature annotations shown in this document.]
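Description:
pCM5.32 is a Gateway entry clone that carries the 3′ untranslated region of the C. elegans gene mes-2 in the pDONRP2RP3 donor backbone. The 194 bp insert was introduced by a BP recombination between the attP2R and attP3 sites of the donor vector, which are destroyed in the process. The resulting plasmid of about 2.8 kb has the insert flanked by recombination sites for the third position of a MultiSite Gateway assembly. The automated annotation detects attR2 on one side. On the other side it finds an attB3 core overlapping a partial match labelled attL1, which most likely reflects the hybrid attL3-type site expected after BP cloning rather than a true attL1. The insert itself lies in the unannotated interval between these sites.

The plasmid is propagated in E. coli through a high-copy ColE1/pUC-type origin and selected with kanamycin via the aph(3′)-Ia resistance gene. The rrnB T1 and T2 terminators sit upstream of the cloning region, where they shield the insert from read-through transcription. A T7 promoter and short lacI and lacZα remnants are residual backbone sequences with no evident functional role.

Although catalogued as a worm expression vector, the construct contains no promoter or coding sequence of its own. It is a modular building block, intended to be combined by LR recombination with a promoter entry clone and a reporter or gene entry clone in a destination vector. This yields transgenes whose expression is placed under control of the mes-2 3′ UTR. The associated work concerned how 3′ UTRs regulate gene expression in the C. elegans germline.
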