Features (pLannotate 1.2.2; 10 found; start..end, strand, type, name):
    121..213     +  CDS            lacI (fragment): lac repressor; lacI; The lac repressor binds to the lac operator to inhibit transcription in E. coli. This inhibition can be relieved by adding lactose or isopropyl-β-D-thiogalactopyranoside (IPTG).
    268..295     -  terminator     rrnB T2 terminator: transcription terminator T2 from the E. coli rrnB gene
    427..470     +  terminator     rrnB T1 terminator: Escherichia coli rrnB; transcription terminator T1 from the E. coli rrnB gene
    517..553     -  CDS            lacZα (fragment): LacZα fragment of β-galactosidase; lacZ fragment
    624..747     -  protein_bind   attR2: mutant version of attR; recombination site for the Gateway® LR reaction LR Clonase™
    942..962     -  protein_bind   attB3: mutant version of attB; core recombination site for the Gateway® BP reaction BP Clonase™
    953..1038    -  protein_bind   attL1 (fragment): mutant version of attL; recombination site for the Gateway® LR reaction LR Clonase™
   1075..1093    -  promoter       T7 promoter: promoter for bacteriophage T7 RNA polymerase
   1227..2036    +  CDS            KanR: aminoglycoside phosphotransferase; aph(3')-Ia; confers resistance to kanamycin in bacteria or G418 (Geneticin®) in eukaryotes
   2183..2771    +  rep_origin     ori: high-copy-number ColE1/pMB1/pBR322/pUC origin of replication
>Addgene plasmid #19397 | pCM5.32 | depositor full sequence | sequence record 9049 | Author sequence
CTTTCCTGCGTTATCCCCTGATTCTGTGGATAACCGTATTACCGCCTTTGAGTGAGCTGATACCGCTCGC
CGCAGCCGAACGACCGAGCGCAGCGAGTCAGTGAGCGAGGAAGCGGAAGAGCGCCCAATACGCAAACCGC
CTCTCCCCGCGCGTTGGCCGATTCATTAATGCAGCTGGCACGACAGGTTTCCCGACTGGAAAGCGGGCAG
TGAGCGCAACGCAATTAATACGCGTACCGCTAGCCAGGAAGAGTTTGTAGAAACGCAAAAAGGCCATCCG
TCAGGATGGCCTTCTGCTTAGTTTGATGCCTGGCAGTTTATGGCGGGCGTCCTGCCCGCCACCCTCCGGG
CCGTTGCTTCACAACGTTCAAATCCGCTCCCGGCGGATTTGTCCTACTCAGGAGAGCGTTCACCGACAAA
CAACAGATAAAACGAAAGGCCCAGTCTTCCGACTGAGCCTTTCGTTTTATTTGATGCCTGGCAGTTCCCT
ACTCTCGCGTTAACGCTAGCATGGATGTTTTCCCAGTCACGACGTTGTAAAACGACGGCCAGTCTTAAGC
TCGGGCCCTGCAGCTCTAGAGCTCGAATTCTACAGGTCACTAATACCATCTAAGTAGTTGATTCATAGTG
ACTGCATATGTTGTGTTTTACAGTATTATGTAGTCTGTTTTTTATGCAAAATCTAATTTAATATATTGAT
ATTTATATCATTTTACGTTTCTCGTTCAACTTTCTTGTACAAAGTGGGATAATCTTTTTTCTTGACTTTT
TTTCTTAAATTTTTCCCGTTGATATCACTTTCAAATCTCAAGATCTACTTGTTTAACTGTTATTTCCCTA
GAATCTCATGTTTCTGAATACATTTTCCTTCCTTCAAATTTCTGAAAACCATAAATATAATCGAATCAAA
ATTCCTCCTATAAAATCGCCCGACACAGCACCAACTTTATTATACAAAGTTGGCATTATAAAAAAGCATT
GCTTATCAATTTGTTGCAACGAACAGGTCACTATCAGTCAAAATAAAATCATTATTTGGAGCTCCATGGT
AGCGTTAACGCGGCCGCGATATCCCCTATAGTGAGTCGTATTACATGGTCATAGCTGTTTCCTGGCAGCT
CTGGCCCGTGTCTCAAAATCTCTGATGTTACATTGCACAAGATAAAAATATATCATCATGAACAATAAAA
CTGTCTGCTTACATAAACAGTAATACAAGGGGTGTTATGAGCCATATTCAACGGGAAACGTCGAGGCCGC
GATTAAATTCCAACATGGATGCTGATTTATATGGGTATAAATGGGCTCGCGATAATGTCGGGCAATCAGG
TGCGACAATCTATCGCTTGTATGGGAAGCCCGATGCGCCAGAGTTGTTTCTGAAACATGGCAAAGGTAGC
GTTGCCAATGATGTTACAGATGAGATGGTCAGACTAAACTGGCTGACGGAATTTATGCCTCTTCCGACCA
TCAAGCATTTTATCCGTACTCCTGATGATGCATGGTTACTCACCACTGCGATCCCCGGAAAAACAGCATT
CCAGGTATTAGAAGAATATCCTGATTCAGGTGAAAATATTGTTGATGCGCTGGCAGTGTTCCTGCGCCGG
TTGCATTCGATTCCTGTTTGTAATTGTCCTTTTAACAGCGATCGCGTATTTCGTCTCGCTCAGGCGCAAT
CACGAATGAATAACGGTTTGGTTGATGCGAGTGATTTTGATGACGAGCGTAATGGCTGGCCTGTTGAACA
AGTCTGGAAAGAAATGCATAAACTTTTGCCATTCTCACCGGATTCAGTCGTCACTCATGGTGATTTCTCA
CTTGATAACCTTATTTTTGACGAGGGGAAATTAATAGGTTGTATTGATGTTGGACGAGTCGGAATCGCAG
ACCGATACCAGGATCTTGCCATCCTATGGAACTGCCTCGGTGAGTTTTCTCCTTCATTACAGAAACGGCT
TTTTCAAAAATATGGTATTGATAATCCTGATATGAATAAATTGCAGTTTCATTTGATGCTCGATGAGTTT
TTCTAATCAGAATTGGTTAATTGGTTGTAACACTGGCAGAGCATTACGCTGACTTGACGGGACGGCGCAA
GCTCATGACCAAAATCCCTTAACGTGAGTTACGCGTCGTTCCACTGAGCGTCAGACCCCGTAGAAAAGAT
CAAAGGATCTTCTTGAGATCCTTTTTTTCTGCGCGTAATCTGCTGCTTGCAAACAAAAAAACCACCGCTA
CCAGCGGTGGTTTGTTTGCCGGATCAAGAGCTACCAACTCTTTTTCCGAAGGTAACTGGCTTCAGCAGAG
CGCAGATACCAAATACTGTCCTTCTAGTGTAGCCGTAGTTAGGCCACCACTTCAAGAACTCTGTAGCACC
GCCTACATACCTCGCTCTGCTAATCCTGTTACCAGTGGCTGCTGCCAGTGGCGATAAGTCGTGTCTTACC
GGGTTGGACTCAAGACGATAGTTACCGGATAAGGCGCAGCGGTCGGGCTGAACGGGGGGTTCGTGCACAC
AGCCCAGCTTGGAGCGAACGACCTACACCGAACTGAGATACCTACAGCGTGAGCATTGAGAAAGCGCCAC
GCTTCCCGAAGGGAGAAAGGCGGACAGGTATCCGGTAAGCGGCAGGGTCGGAACAGGAGAGCGCACGAGG
GAGCTTCCAGGGGGAAACGCCTGGTATCTTTATAGTCCTGTCGGGTTTCGCCACCTCTGACTTGAGCGTC
GATTTTTGTGATGCTCGTCAGGGGGGCGGAGCCTATGGAAAAACGCCAGCAACGCGGCCTTTTTACGGTT
CCTGGCCTTTTGCTGGCCTTTTGCTCACATGTT
