>Addgene plasmid #19397 | pCM5.32 | addgene partial sequence | sequence record 25204 | 19397 with pDONR201F (TCGCGTTAACGCTAGCATGGATCTC)
NNNNNNTTTNNNTTTTNACTGATAGTGACCTGTTCGTTGCAACAAATTGATAAGCAATGCTTTTTTATAA
TGCCAACTTTGTATAATAAAGTTGGTGCTGTGTCGGGCGATTTTATAGGAGGAATTTTGATTCGATTATA
TTTATGGTTTTCAGAAATTTGAAGGAAGGAAAATGTATTCAGAAACATGAGATTCTAGGGAAATAACAGT
TAAACAAGTAGATCTTGAGATTTGAAAGTGATATCAACGGGAAAAATTTAAGAAAAAAAGTCAAGAAAAA
AGATTATCCCACTTTGTACAAGAAAGTTGAACGAGAAACGTAAAATGATATAAATATCAATATATTAAAT
TAGATTTTGCATAAAAAACAGACTACATAATACTGTAAAACACAACATATGCAGTCACTATGAACCAACT
ACTTAGATGGTATTAGTGACCTGTAGAATTCGAGCTCTAGAGCTGCAGGGCCCGAGCTTAAGACTGGCCG
TCGTTTTACAACGTCGTGACTGGGAAAACATCCATGCTAGCGTTAACGCGAGAGTAGGGAACTGCCAGGC
ATCAAATAAAACGAAAGGCTCAGTCGGAAGACTGGGCCTTTCGTTTTATCTGTTGTTTGTCGGTGAACGC
TCTCCTGAGTAGGACAAATCCGCCGGGAGCGGATTTGAACGTTGTGAAGCACNNCCGGNNNNGGGNNGGN
NGGGCAGGACGCCCGCCATAAACTGCCAGGCATCNA
